>Addgene plasmid #180613 | pCA528 CALPAIN-7 residues 1-165, F98D | addgene full sequence | sequence record 358627 | Addgene NGS Result
TGGCGAATGGG
[124 nt withheld, positions 12-135]
C
[91 nt withheld, positions 137-227]
A
[49 nt withheld, positions 229-277]
CCTTTGACGTTGGAGTCCACGTTCTTT
[37 nt withheld, positions 305-341]
ACCCTATCTCGGTCTATTCTTTTGATTTATAAGGGATTTTGCCGATTTCGGCCTATTGGTTAAAAAATGA
GCTGATTTAACAAAAATTTAACGCGAATTTTAACAAAATATTAACGCTTACAATTTAGGTGGCACTTTTC
GGGGAAATGTGCGCGGAACCCCTATTTGTTTATTTTTCTAAATACATTCAAATATGTATCCGCTCATGAA
TTAATTCTTAGAAAAACTCATCGAGCATCAAATGAAACTGCAATTTATTCATATCAGGATTATCAATACC
ATATTTTTGAAAAAGCCGTTTCTGTAATGAAGGAGAAAACTCACCGAGGCAGTTCCATAGGATGGCAAGA
TCCTGGTATCGGTCTGCGATTCCGACTCGTCCAACATCAATACAACCTATTAATTTCCCCTCGTCAAAAA
TAAGGTTATCAAGTGAGAAATCACCATGAGTGACGACTGAATCCGGTGAGAATGGCAAAAGTTTATGCAT
TTCTTTCCAGACTTGTTCAACAGGCCAGCCATTACGCTCGTCATCAAAATCACTCGCATCAACCAAACCG
TTATTCATTCGTGATTGCGCCTGAGCGAGACGAAATACGCGATCGCTGTTAAAAGGACAATTACAAACAG
GAATCGAATGCAACCGGCGCAGGAACACTGCCAGCGCATCAACAATATTTTCACCTGAATCAGGATATTC
TTCTAATACCTGGAATGCTGTTTTCCCGGGGATCGCAGTGGTGAGTAACCATGCATCATCAGGAGTACGG
ATAAAATGCTTGATGGTCGGAAGAGGCATAAATTCCGTCAGCCAGTTTAGTCTGACCATCTCATCTGTAA
CATCATTGGCAACGCTACCTTTGCCATGTTTCAGAAACAACTCTGGCGCATCGGGCTTCCCATACAATCG
ATAGATTGTCGCACCTGATTGCCCGACATTATCGCGAGCCCATTTATACCCATATAAATCAGCATCCATG
TTGGAATTTAATCGCGGCCTAGAGCAAGACGTTTCCCGTTGAATATGGCTCATAACACCCCTTGTATTAC
TGTTTATGTAAGCAGACAGTTTTATTGTTCATGACCAAAATCCCTTAACGTGAGTTTTCGTTCCACTGAG
CGTCAGACCCCGTAGAAAAGATCAAAGGATCTTCTTGAGATCCTTTTTTTCTGCGCGTAATCTGCTGCTT
GCAAACAAAAAAACCACCGCTACCAGCGGTGGTTTGTTTGCCGGATCAAGAGCTACCAACTCTTTTTCCG
AAGGTAACTGGCTTCAGCAGAGCGCAGATACCAAATACTGTCCTTCTAGTGTAGCCGTAGTTAGGCCACC
ACTTCAAGAACTCTGTAGCACCGCCTACATACCTCGCTCTGCTAATCCTGTTACCAGTGGCTGCTGCCAG
TGGCGATAAGTCGTGTCTTACCGGGTTGGACTCAAGACGATAGTTACCGGATAAGGCGCAGCGGTCGGGC
TGAACGGGGGGTTCGTGCACACAGCCCAGCTTGGAGCGAACGACCTACACCGAACTGAGATACCTACAGC
GTGAGCTATGAGAAAGCGCCACGCTTCCCGAAGGGAGAAAGGCGGACAGGTATCCGGTAAGCGGCAGGGT
CGGAACAGGAGAGCGCACGAGGGAGCTTCCAGGGGGAAACGCCTGGTATCTTTATAGTCCTGTCGGGTTT
CGCCACCTCTGACTTGAGCGTCGATTTTTGTGATGCTCGTCAGGGGGGCGGAGCCTATGGAAAAACGCCA
GCAACGCGGCCTTTTTACGGTTCCTGGCCTTTTGCTGGCCTTTTGCTCACATGTTCTTTCCTGCGTTATC
CCCTGATTCTGTGGATAACCGTATTACCGCCTTTGAGTGAGCTGATACCGCTCGCCGCAGCCGAACGACC
GAGCGCAGCGAGTCAGTGAGCGAGGAAGCGGAAGAGCGCCTGATGCGGTATTTTCTCCTTACGCATCTGT
GCGGTATTTCACACCGCAATGGTGCACTCTCAGTACAATCTGCTCTGATGCCGCATAGTTAAGCCAGTAT
ACACTCCGCTATCGCTACGTGACTGGGTCATGGCTGCGCCCCGACACCCGCCAACACCCGCTGACGCGCC
CTGACGGGCTTGTCTGCTCCCGGCATCCGCTTACAGACAAGCTGTGACCGTCTCCGGGAGCTGCATGTGT
CAGAGGTTTTCACCGTCATCACCGAAACGCGCGAGGCAGCTGCGGTAAAGCTCATCAGCGTGGTCGTGAA
GCGATTCACAGATGTCTGCCTGTTCATCCGCGTCCAGCTCGTTGAGTTTCTCCAGAAGCGTTAATGTCTG
GCTTCTGATAAAGCGGGCCATGTTAAGGGCGGTTTTTTCCTGTTTGGTCACTGATGCCTCCGTGTAAGGG
GGATTTCTGTTCATGGGGGTAATGATACCGATGAAACGAGAGAGGATGCTCACGATACGGGTTACTGATG
ATGAACATGCCCGGTTACTGGAACGTTGTGAGGGTAAACAACTGGCGGTATGGATGCGGCGGGACCAGAG
AAAAATCACTCAGGGTCAATGCCAGCGCTTCGTTAATACAGATGTAGGTGTTCCACAGGGTAGCCAGCAG
CATCCTGCGATGCAGATCCGGAACATAATGGTGCAGGGCGCTGACTTCCGCGTTTCCAGACTTTACGAAA
CACGGAAACCGAAGACCATTCATGTTGTTGCTCAGGTCGCAGACGTTTTGCAGCAGCAGTCGCTTCACGT
TCGCTCGCGTATCGGTGATTCATTCTGCTAACCAGTAAGGCAACCCCGCCAGCCTAGCCGGGTCCTCAAC
GACAGGAGCACGATCATGCGCACCCGTGGGGCCGCCATGCCGGCGATAATGGCCTGCTTCTCGCCGAAAC
GTTTGGTGGCGGGACCAGTGACGAAGGCTTGAGCGAGGGCGTGCAAGATTCCGAATACCGCAAGCGACAG
GCCGATCATCGTCGCGCTCCAGCGAAAGCGGTCCTCGCCGAAAATGACCCAGAGCGCTGCCGGCACCTGT
CCTACGAGTTGCATGATAAAGAAGACAGTCATAAGTGCGGCGACGATAGTCATGCCCCGCGCCCACCGGA
AGGAGCTGACTGGGTTGAAGGCTCTCAAGGGCATCGGTCGAGATCCCGGTGCCTAATGAGTGAGCTAACT
TACATTAATTGCGTTGCGCTCACTGCCCGCTTTCCAGTCGGGAAACCTGTCGTGCCAGCTGCATTAATGA
ATCGGCCAACGCGCGGGGAGAGGCGGTTTGCGTATTGGGCGCCAGGGTGGTTTTTCTTTTCACCAGTGAG
ACGGGCAACAGCTGATTGCCCTTCACCGCCTGGCCCTGAGAGAGTTGCAGCAAGCGGTCCACGCTGGTTT
GCCCCAGCAGGCGAAAATCCTGTTTGATGGTGGTTAACGGCGGGATATAACATGAGCTGTCTTCGGTATC
GTCGTATCCCACTACCGAGATATCCGCACCAACGCGCAGCCCGGACTCGGTAATGGCGCGCATTGCGCCC
AGCGCCATCTGATCGTTGGCAACCAGCATCGCAGTGGGAACGATGCCCTCATTCAGCATTTGCATGGTTT
GTTGAAAACCGGACATGGCACTCCAGTCGCCTTCCCGTTCCGCTATCGGCTGAATTTGATTGCGAGTGAG
ATATTTATGCCAGCCAGCCAGACGCAGACGCGCCGAGACAGAACTTAATGGGCCCGCTAACAGCGCGATT
TGCTGGTGACCCAATGCGACCAGATGCTCCACGCCCAGTCGCGTACCGTCTTCATGGGAGAAAATAATAC
TGTTGATGGGTGTCTGGTCAGAGACATCAAGAAATAACGCCGGAACATTAGTGCAGGCAGCTTCCACAGC
AATGGCATCCTGGTCATCCAGCGGATAGTTAATGATCAGCCCACTGACGCGTTGCGCGAGAAGATTGTGC
ACCGCCGCTTTACAGGCTTCGACGCCGCTTCGTTCTACCATCGACACCACCACGCTGGCACCCAGTTGAT
CGGCGCGAGATTTAATCGCCGCGACAATTTGCGACGGCGCGTGCAGGGCCAGACTGGAGGTGGCAACGCC
AATCAGCAACGACTGTTTGCCCGCCAGTTGTTGTGCCACGCGGTTGGGAATGTAATTCAGCTCCGCCATC
GCCGCTTCCACTTTTTCCCGCGTTTTCGCAGAAACGTGGCTGGCCTGGTTCACCACGCGGGAAACGGTCT
GATAAGAGACACCGGCATACTCTGCGACATCGTATAACGTTACTGGTTTCACATTCACCACCCTGAATTG
ACTCTCTTCCGGGCGCTATCATGCCATACCGCGAAAGGTTTTGCGCCATTCGATGGTGTCCGGGATCTCG
ACGCTCTCCCTTATGCGACTCCTGCATTAGGAAGCAGCCCAGTAGTAGGTTGAGGCCGTTGAGCACCGCC
GCCGCAAGGAATGGTGCATGCAAGGAGATGGCGCCCAACAGTCCCCCGGCCACGGGGCCTGCCACCATAC
CCACGCCGAAACAAGCGCTCATGAGCCCGAAGTGGCGAGCCCGATCTTCCCCATCGGTGATGTCGGCGAT
ATAGGCGCCAGCAACCGCACCTGTGGCGCCGGTGATGCCGGCCACGATGCGTCCGGCGTAGAGGATCGAG
ATCTCGATCCCGCGAAATTAATACGACTCACTATAGGGGAATTGTGAGCGGATAACAATTCCCCTCTAGA
AATAATTTTGTTTAACTTTAAGAAGGAGATATACATATGGGTCATCACCATCATCACCATGGTTCGGACT
CAGAAGTCAATCAAGAAGCTAAGCCAGAGGTCAAGCCAGAAGTCAAGCCTGAGACTCACATCAATTTAAA
GGTGTCCGATGGATCTTCAGAGATCTTCTTCAAGATCAAAAAGACCACTCCTTTAAGAAGGCTGATGGAA
GCGTTCGCTAAAAGACAGGGTAAGGAAATGGACTCCTTAAGATTCTTGTACGACGGTATTAGAATTCAAG
CTGATCAGACCCCTGAAGATTTGGACATGGAGGATAACGATATTATTGAGGCTCACAGAGAACAGATTGG
TGGGATGGACGCCACAGCACTGGAGCGGGACGCTGTGCAGTTCGCCCGTCTGGCGGTTCAGCGCGACCAC
GAAGGCCGCTACTCCGAGGCGGTGTTTTATTACAAGGAAGCTGCACAAGCCTTAATTTATGCTGAGATGG
CAGGATCAAGCCTAGAAAATATTCAAGAAAAAATAACTGAGTATCTGGAAAGAGTTCAAGCTCTACATTC
AGCAGTTCAGTCAAAGAGTGCTGATCCTTTGAAGTCAAAACATCAGTTGGACTTAGAGCGTGCTCATTTC
CTTGTTACACAAGCTGATGATGAAGATGAAAAAGAGAATGTTGAAGATGCTATAGAATTGTACACAGAAG
CTGTGGATCTCTGTCTGAAAACATCTTATGAAACTGCTGATAAAGTCCTGCAAAATAAACTGAAACAGTT
GGCTCGACAGGCGCTAGACAGAGCAGAAGCGCTGAGTGAGCCTTTGACCAAGCCAGTTGGCAAAATCAGT
TCAACAAGTTAAGTCGACAAGCTTGCGGCCGCACTCGAGCACCACCACCACCACCACTGAGATCCGGCTG
CTAACAAAGCCCGAAAGGAAGCTGAGTTGGCTGCTGCCACCGCTGAGCAATAACTAGCATAACCCCTTGG
GGCCTCTAAACGGGTCTTGAGGGGTTTTTTGCTGAAAGGAGGAACTATATCCGGAT
Features (pLannotate 1.2.2; 20 found; start..end, strand, type, name):
     12..440     +  rep_origin     f1 ori (sequence partly withheld): f1 bacteriophage origin of replication; arrow indicates direction of (+) strand synthesis
    493..550     +  promoter       AmpR promoter (fragment): bla
    559..1374    -  CDS            KanR: aminoglycoside phosphotransferase; aph(3')-Ia; confers resistance to kanamycin in bacteria or G418 (Geneticin®) in eukaryotes
   1496..2084    +  rep_origin     ori: high-copy-number ColE1/pMB1/pBR322/pUC origin of replication
   2270..2409    -  misc_feature   bom: basis of mobility region from pBR322
   2511..2702    -  CDS            rop: Rop protein, which maintains plasmids at low copy number; rop
   2719..3099    +  CDS            YPB1_ECOLX: Protein predicted: Swiss-Prot protein existence level 4. From Escherichia coli.
   3171..3462    -  CDS            TcR (fragment): tetracycline efflux protein; tet; confers resistance to tetracycline
   3477..3498    -  protein_bind   CAP binding site: CAP binding activates transcription in the presence of cAMP. E. coli catabolite activator protein
   3511..4593    -  CDS            lacI: lac repressor; lacI; The lac repressor binds to the lac operator to inhibit transcription in E. coli. This inhibition can be relieved by adding lactose or isopropyl-β-D-thiogalactopyranoside (IPTG).
   4594..4671    -  promoter       lacI promoter: lacI
   4679..4958    -  CDS            TcR (fragment): tetracycline efflux protein; tet; confers resistance to tetracycline
   4980..4998    +  promoter       T7 promoter: promoter for bacteriophage T7 RNA polymerase
   4999..5023    +  protein_bind   lac operator: The lac repressor binds to the lac operator to inhibit transcription in E. coli. This inhibition can be relieved by adding lactose or isopropyl-β-D-thiogalactopyranoside (IPTG). lac repressor encoded by lacI
   5038..5060    +  RBS            RBS: efficient ribosome binding site from bacteriophage T7 gene 10 (Olins and Rangwala, 1989)
   5095..5384    +  CDS            SUMO (fragment): cleavable ubiquitin-like protein tag; S. cerevisiae SMT3 (truncated)
   5386..5880    +  CDS            CAPN7 (fragment): CAN7_HUMAN - Also known as PALBH. Experimental evidence at protein level: Swiss-Prot protein existence level 1. Calcium-regulated non-lysosomal thiol-protease. From Homo sapiens (Human).
   5911..5928    +  CDS            9xHis (fragment): 9xHis affinity tag
   5938..5987    +  CDS            SET1 (fragment): solubility-enhancement tag derived from T7 phage gene 10B
   5995..6042    +  terminator     T7 terminator: transcription terminator for bacteriophage T7 RNA polymerase
