[The description below was written by a language model from this plasmid's Addgene catalogue record and pLannotate feature annotations shown in this document.]
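Description:
pCA528 CALPAIN-7 residues 1-165, F98D is a 6,067-nt bacterial expression plasmid built on the pCA528 backbone, a pET-style T7 vector. It is selected with kanamycin through an aph(3')-Ia aminoglycoside phosphotransferase gene and replicates from a ColE1/pMB1-family origin. The bom mobility region and the rop gene are also present, so copy number is probably moderated, although the catalogue lists it as unknown. An f1 phage origin and short remnants of a tetracycline resistance gene are annotated as well, apparently backbone carry-over with no role in expression.

The expression cassette consists of a T7 promoter followed immediately by a lac operator and the strong T7 gene 10 ribosome binding site, with a T7 terminator at the end. A plasmid-borne lacI gene under its own promoter supplies repressor, so transcription is held off until IPTG is added in a host that provides T7 RNA polymerase. The open reading frame encodes an N-terminal His-SUMO tag (yeast SMT3) fused directly to residues 1-165 of human calpain-7 (CAPN7), the region containing its MIT domains, with an F98D substitution. The N-terminal His tag is recorded in the catalogue but was not picked up by the automated annotation. The tag allows metal-affinity purification, and the SUMO moiety is a cleavable ubiquitin-like tag that can be removed by a SUMO-specific protease. A short His-tag fragment and a T7 gene 10B-derived fragment are annotated downstream of the insert; they look like vector remnants, and the record does not say whether they are translated.

The construct is meant for producing recombinant mutant calpain-7 MIT domains. It comes from a study of the human ESCRT-III–MIT domain interactome and cytokinetic abscission, but the record does not state the effect of the F98D mutation.
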