Addgene plasmid #180613: pCA528 CALPAIN-7 residues 1-165, F98D
Purpose: Bacterial expression for CALPAIN-7 MIT domains, residues 1-165. Has F98D mutation. Has N-terminal HIS-SUMO tag. Internal ID: WISP21-27.
Depositing lab: Wesley Sundquist. Depositing organization: University of Utah. Publication: Comprehensive analysis of the human ESCRT-III-MIT domain interactome reveals new cofactors for cytokinetic abscission. Wenzel DM, Mackay DR, Skalicky JJ, Paine EL, Miller MS, Ullman KS, Sundquist WI. Elife. 2022 Sep 15;11:e77779. doi: 10.7554/eLife.77779. PubMed 36107470.
Backbone
  Vector backbone: pCA528
  Vector type: Bacterial Expression
Growth in bacteria
  Bacterial resistance: Kanamycin, 50 μg/mL
  Growth temperature: 37°C
  Growth strain: DH5alpha
  Copy number: Unknown
Gene/Insert
  Gene/Insert name: CALPAIN-7
  Species: H. sapiens (human)
  Mutation: Residues 1-165, F98D mutation
  Promoter: T7
  Tag / fusion protein: HIS-SUMO (N terminal on backbone)
  Cloning method: Unknown
  Sequencing primers: 5′ T7 for; 3′ T7 term
Terms and licenses: Academic/Nonprofit Terms; Industry Terms: Not Available to Industry
Depositor comments: Read the preprint on bioRxiv: https://www.biorxiv.org/content/10.1101/2022.02.09.477148v1
How to cite: pCA528 CALPAIN-7 residues 1-165, F98D was a gift from Wesley Sundquist (Addgene plasmid # 180613 ; http://n2t.net/addgene:180613 ; RRID:Addgene_180613)
